Addgene plasmid #125203: pSBbi-Pur-mCerulean3-cpVenus[E172]
Purpose: SB-transposon plasmid for stable expression of mCerulean3-cpVenus[E172] FRET high control
Depositing lab: Eric Davis. Depositing organization: University of Texas MD Anderson Cancer Center. Publication: Tonic B-cell receptor signaling in diffuse large B-cell lymphoma. Havranek O, Xu J, Kohrer S, Wang Z, Becker L, Comer JM, Henderson J, Ma W, Man Chun Ma J, Westin JR, Ghosh D, Shinners N, Sun L, Yi AF, Karri AR, Burger JA, Zal T, Davis RE. Blood. 2017 Aug 24;130(8):995-1006. doi: 10.1182/blood-2016-10-747303. Epub 2017 Jun 23. PubMed 28646116.
Backbone
  Vector backbone: pSBbi-Pur
  Backbone manufacturer: Addgene plasmid # 60523
  Backbone size w/o insert (bp): 5661
  Vector type: Mammalian Expression ; Transposon
  Selectable markers: Puromycin
Growth in bacteria
  Bacterial resistance: Ampicillin, 100 μg/mL
  Growth temperature: 37°C
  Growth strain: DH5alpha
  Copy number: High Copy
Gene/Insert
  Gene/Insert name: mCerulean3-cpVenus[E172]
  Species: Synthetic
  Insert size (bp): 1578
  Promoter: EF1a/RPBSA
  Cloning method: Restriction Enzyme; 5′ cloning site SfiI (not destroyed); 3′ cloning site SfiI (not destroyed)
  Sequencing primers: 5′ GCCTCAGACAGTGGTTCAAAG; 3′ AGGCACAGTCGAGGCTGAT
Terms and licenses: Academic/Nonprofit Terms; Industry Terms: Not Available to Industry
Depositor comments: Not membrane-targeted
How to cite: pSBbi-Pur-mCerulean3-cpVenus[E172] was a gift from Eric Davis (Addgene plasmid # 125203 ; http://n2t.net/addgene:125203 ; RRID:Addgene_125203)
