[The description below was written by a language model from this plasmid's Addgene catalogue record and pLannotate feature annotations shown in this document.]
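Description:
pSBbi-Pur-mCerulean3-cpVenus[E172] is a Sleeping Beauty transposon plasmid for stable mammalian expression, built on the bidirectional pSBbi-Pur backbone. In bacteria it is maintained as a high-copy plasmid through a ColE1/pUC-type origin and selected with ampicillin via the β-lactamase gene and its native promoter. In mammalian cells, the cargo is designed to be integrated into the genome by Sleeping Beauty transposase supplied separately. The transposon inverted repeats that this requires are implied by the backbone and vector type, but they were not picked up in the automated feature table.

The payload is a synthetic 1.6 kb tandem fusion of the cyan donor mCerulean3 and a circularly permuted Venus yellow acceptor (annotated as cp173Venus, named cpVenus[E172] by the depositor), cloned between two retained SfiI sites. It is driven by the strong constitutive EF-1α promoter and terminated by the bGH polyadenylation signal. Short N-terminal leader elements are annotated upstream of mCerulean3: a tag fragment, the T7 gene 10 leader and an Xpress epitope with an enterokinase site. On the opposite strand, a puromycin N-acetyltransferase gene ending in a rabbit β-globin poly(A) signal allows selection of stable integrants. The record names RPBSA as the second promoter of the bidirectional pair, presumably driving this marker, although it is not annotated in the table.

Because donor and acceptor are held close together in one polypeptide, the protein serves as a high-FRET positive control for calibrating FRET measurements. The depositor notes that this version is not membrane-targeted. The associated work concerns B-cell receptor signaling in diffuse large B-cell lymphoma.
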