Features (pLannotate 1.2.2; 16 found; start..end, strand, type, name):
      1..1182    +  promoter       EF-1α promoter: strong constitutive promoter for human elongation factor EF-1α
   1229..1249    +  CDS            capTEV™ (fragment): composite tag for in vivo biotinylation, TEV protease cleavage, and 6xHis tagging
   1250..1282    +  CDS            T7 tag (gene 10 leader): leader peptide from bacteriophage T7 gene 10 promotes efficient translation in E. coli
   1286..1309    +  CDS            Xpress™ tag: Xpress™ epitope tag, including an enterokinase recognition and cleavage site
   1316..2032    +  CDS            mCerulean3: mCerulean3 is a basic (constitutively fluorescent) cyan fluorescent protein published in 2011, derived from Aequorea victoria. It is reported to be a somewhat slowly-maturing monomer with very low acid sensitivity.
   2051..2782    +  CDS            cp173Venus: circularly permuted form of the Venus yellow fluorescent protein (Nagai et al., 2004) efficient FRET acceptor for CFP
   2842..3066    +  polyA_signal   bGH poly(A) signal: bovine growth hormone polyadenylation signal
   3070..3091    +  promoter       SV40 promoter (fragment): SV40 enhancer and early promoter
   3390..3420    +  rep_origin     M13 ori (fragment): M13 bacteriophage origin of replication; arrow indicates direction of (+) strand synthesis
   3421..3471    -  misc_feature   bom (fragment): basis of mobility region from pBR322
   3498..3602    +  promoter       AmpR promoter: bla
   3603..4463    +  CDS            AmpR: β-lactamase; bla; confers resistance to ampicillin, carbenicillin, and related antibiotics
   4634..5222    +  rep_origin     ori: high-copy-number ColE1/pMB1/pBR322/pUC origin of replication
   5785..5840    -  polyA_signal   β-globin poly(A) signal: rabbit β-globin polyadenylation signal (Gil and Proudfoot, 1987)
   5911..5991    -  CDS            HBB (fragment): HBB_PONPY - Experimental evidence at transcript level: Swiss-Prot protein existence level 2. Involved in oxygen transport from the lung to the various peripheral tissues. From Pongo pygmaeus (Bornean orangutan).
   6005..6604    -  CDS            PuroR: puromycin N-acetyltransferase; pac from Streptomyces alboniger; confers resistance to puromycin
>Addgene plasmid #125203 | pSBbi-Pur-mCerulean3-cpVenus[E172] | addgene full sequence | sequence record 244070 | Addgene NGS Result
GCTCCGGTGCCCGTCAGTGGGCAGAGCGCACATCGCCCACAGTCCCCGAGAAGTTGGGGGGAGGGGTCGG
CAATTGAACCGGTGCCTAGAGAAGGTGGCGCGGGGTAAACTGGGAAAGTGATGTCGTGTACTGGCTCCGC
CTTTTTCCCGAGGGTGGGGGAGAACCGTATATAAGTGCAGTAGTCGCCGTGAACGTTCTTTTTCGCAACG
GGTTTGCCGCCAGAACACAGGTAAGTGCCGTGTGTGGTTCCCGCGGGCCTGGCCTCTTTACGGGTTATGG
CCCTTGCGTGCCTTGAATTACTTCCACGCCCCTGGCTGCAGTACGTGATTCTTGATCCCGAGCTTCGGGT
TGGAAGTGGGTGGGAGAGTTCGAGGCCTTGCGCTTAAGGAGCCCCTTCGCCTCGTGCTTGAGTTGAGGCC
TGGCTTGGGCGCTGGGGCCGCCGCGTGCGAATCTGGTGGCACCTTCGCGCCTGTCTCGCTGCTTTCGATA
AGTCTCTAGCCATTTAAAATTTTTGATGACCTGCTGCGACGCTTTTTTTCTGGCAAGATAGTCTTGTAAA
TGCGGGCCAAGATCTGCACACTGGTATTTCGGTTTTTGGGGCCGCGGGCGGCGACGGGGCCCGTGCGTCC
CAGCGCACATGTTCGGCGAGGCGGGGCCTGCGAGCGCGGCCACCGAGAATCGGACGGGGGTAGTCTCAAG
CTGGCCGGCCTGCTCTGGTGCCTGGCCTCGCGCCGCCGTGTATCGCCCCGCCCTGGGCGGCAAGGCTGGC
CCGGTCGGCACCAGTTGCGTGAGCGGAAAGATGGCCGCTTCCCGGCCCTGCTGCAGGGAGCTCAAAATGG
AGGACGCGGCGCTCGGGAGAGCGGGCGGGTGAGTCACCCACACAAAGGAAAAGGGCCTTTCCGTCCTCAG
CCGTCGCTTCATGTGACTCCACGGAGTACCGGGCGCCGTCCAGGCACCTCGATTAGTTCTCGAGCTTTTG
GAGTACGTCGTCTTTAGGTTGGGGGGAGGGGTTTTATGCGATGGAGTTTCCCCATACTGAGTGGGTGGAG
ACTGAAGTTAGGCCAGCTTGGCACTTGATGTAATTCTCCTTGGAATTTGCCCTTTTTGAGTTTGGATCTT
GGTTCATTCTCAAGCCTCAGACAGTGGTTCAAAGTTTTTTTCTTCCATTTAAGGTGTCGTGAAAACTACC
CCAAGCTGGCCTCTGAGGCCACCATGGTGCGGGGTTCTCATCATCATCATCATCATGGTATGGCTAGCAT
GACTGGTGGACAGCAAATGGGTCGGGATCTGTACGACGATGACGATAAGGATCCCATGGTGAGCAAGGGC
GAGGAGCTGTTCACCGGGGTGGTGCCCATCCTGGTCGAGCTGGACGGCGACGTAAACGGCCACAAGTTCA
GCGTGTCCGGCGAGGGCGAGGGCGATGCCACCTACGGCAAGCTGACCCTGAAGTTCATCTGCACCACCGG
CAAGCTGCCCGTGCCCTGGCCCACCCTCGTGACCACCCTGAGCTGGGGCGTGCAGTGCTTCGCCCGCTAC
CCCGACCACATGAAGCAGCACGACTTCTTCAAGTCCGCCATGCCCGAAGGCTACGTCCAGGAGCGCACCA
TCTTCTTCAAGGACGACGGCAACTACAAGACCCGCGCCGAGGTGAAGTTCGAGGGCGACACCCTGGTGAA
CCGCATCGAGCTGAAGGGCATCGACTTCAAGGAGGACGGCAACATCCTGGGGCACAAGCTGGAGTACAAC
GCCATCCACGGCAACGTCTATATCACCGCCGACAAGCAGAAGAACGGCATCAAGGCCAACTTCGGCCTCA
ACTGCAACATCGAGGACGGCAGCGTGCAGCTCGCCGACCACTACCAGCAGAACACCCCCATCGGCGACGG
CCCCGTGCTGCTGCCCGACAACCACTACCTGAGCACCCAGTCCAAGCTGAGCAAAGACCCCAACGAGAAG
CGCGATCACATGGTCCTGCTGGAGTTCGTGACCGCCGCCGGGATCACTCTCGGCATGGACGAGCTGTACA
AGTCCGGACTCAGATCTATGGGCGGCGTGCAGCTCGCCGACCACTACCAGCAGAACACCCCCATCGGCGA
CGGCCCCGTGCTGCTGCCCGACAACCACTACCTGAGCTACCAGTCCAAGCTGAGCAAAGACCCCAACGAG
AAGCGCGATCACATGGTCCTGCTGGAGTTCGTGACCGCCGCCGGGATCACTCTCGGCATGGACGAGCTGT
ACAAGGGAGGTACCGGTGGATCTATGGTGAGCAAGGGCGAGGAGCTGTTCACCGGGGTGGTGCCCATCCT
GGTCGAGCTGGACGGCGACGTAAACGGCCACAAGTTCAGCGTGTCCGGCGAGGGCGAGGGCGATGCCACC
TACGGCAAGCTGACCCTGAAGCTGATCTGCACCACCGGCAAGCTGCCCGTGCCCTGGCCCACCCTCGTGA
CCACCCTGGGCTACGGCCTTCAGTGCTTCGCCCGCTACCCCGACCACATGAAGCAGCACGACTTCTTCAA
GTCCGCCATGCCCGAAGGCTACGTCCAGGAGCGCACCATCTTCTTCAAGGACGACGGCAACTACAAGACC
CGCGCCGAGGTGAAGTTCGAGGGCGACACCCTGGTGAACCGCATCGAGCTGAAGGGCATCGACTTCAAGG
AGGACGGCAACATCCTGGGGCACAAGCTGGAGTACAACTACAACAGCCACAACGTCTATATCACCGCCGA
CAAGCAGAAGAACGGCATCAAGGCCAACTTCAAGATCCGCCACAACATCGAGTAAGGCCTGTCAGGCCAA
GCTTGGGGATCAATTCTCTAGAGCTCGCTGATCAGCCTCGACTGTGCCTTCTAGTTGCCAGCCATCTGTT
GTTTGCCCCTCCCCCGTGCCTTCCTTGACCCTGGAAGGTGCCACTCCCACTGTCCTTTCCTAATAAAATG
AGGAAATTGCATCGCATTGTCTGAGTAGGTGTCATTCTATTCTGGGGGGTGGGGTGGGGCAGGACAGCAA
GGGGGAGGATTGGGAAGACAATAGCAGGCATGCTGGGGATGCGGTGGGCTCTATGGCTTCTGAGGCGGAA
AGAACCAGCTGGGCCTACTAGATAGCGGACCCCTTACCGAAACATCGCCGCATTCTGCAGAGGAGTCGAA
CTTAGTGTATGTAAACTTCTGACCCACTGGAATTGTGATACAGTGAATTATAAGTGAAATAATCTGTCTG
TAAACAATTGTTGGAAAAATGACTTGTGTCATGCACAAAGTAGATGTCCTAACTGACTTGCCAAAACTAT
TGTTTGTTAACAAGAAATTTGTGGAGTAGTTGAAAAACGAGTTTTAATGACTCCAACTTAAGTGTATGTA
AACTTCCGACTTCAACTGTATAGGGATCCAATTTTAACAAAATATTAACGCTTACAATTTCCTGATGCGG
TATTTTCTCCTTACGCATCTGTGCGGTATTTCACACCGCATCAGGTGGCACTTTTCGGGGAAATGTGCGC
GGAACCCCTATTTGTTTATTTTTCTAAATACATTCAAATATGTATCCGCTCATGAGACAATAACCCTGAT
AAATGCTTCAATAATATTGAAAAAGGAAGAGTATGAGTATTCAACATTTCCGTGTCGCCCTTATTCCCTT
TTTTGCGGCATTTTGCCTTCCTGTTTTTGCTCACCCAGAAACGCTGGTGAAAGTAAAAGATGCTGAAGAT
CAGTTGGGTGCACGAGTGGGTTACATCGAACTGGATCTCAACAGCGGTAAGATCCTTGAGAGTTTTCGCC
CCGAAGAACGTTTTCCAATGATGAGCACTTTTAAAGTTCTGCTATGTGGCGCGGTATTATCCCGTATTGA
CGCCGGGCAAGAGCAACTCGGTCGCCGCATACACTATTCTCAGAATGACTTGGTTGAGTACTCACCAGTC
ACAGAAAAGCATCTTACGGATGGCATGACAGTAAGAGAATTATGCAGTGCTGCCATAACCATGAGTGATA
ACACTGCGGCCAACTTACTTCTGACAACGATCGGAGGACCGAAGGAGCTAACCGCTTTTTTGCACAACAT
GGGGGATCATGTAACTCGCCTTGATCGTTGGGAACCGGAGCTGAATGAAGCCATACCAAACGACGAGCGT
GACACCACGATGCCTGTAGCAATGGCAACAACGTTGCGCAAACTATTAACTGGCGAACTACTTACTCTAG
CTTCCCGGCAACAATTAATAGACTGGATGGAGGCGGATAAAGTTGCAGGACCACTTCTGCGCTCGGCCCT
TCCGGCTGGCTGGTTTATTGCTGATAAATCTGGAGCCGGTGAGCGTGGGTCTCGCGGTATCATTGCAGCA
CTGGGGCCAGATGGTAAGCCCTCCCGTATCGTAGTTATCTACACGACGGGGAGTCAGGCAACTATGGATG
AACGAAATAGACAGATCGCTGAGATAGGTGCCTCACTGATTAAGCATTGGTAACTGTCAGACCAAGTTTA
CTCATATATACTTTAGATTGATTTAAAACTTCATTTTTAATTTAAAAGGATCTAGGTGAAGATCCTTTTT
GATAATCTCATGACCAAAATCCCTTAACGTGAGTTTTCGTTCCACTGAGCGTCAGACCCCGTAGAAAAGA
TCAAAGGATCTTCTTGAGATCCTTTTTTTCTGCGCGTAATCTGCTGCTTGCAAACAAAAAAACCACCGCT
ACCAGCGGTGGTTTGTTTGCCGGATCAAGAGCTACCAACTCTTTTTCCGAAGGTAACTGGCTTCAGCAGA
GCGCAGATACCAAATACTGTTCTTCTAGTGTAGCCGTAGTTAGGCCACCACTTCAAGAACTCTGTAGCAC
CGCCTACATACCTCGCTCTGCTAATCCTGTTACCAGTGGCTGCTGCCAGTGGCGATAAGTCGTGTCTTAC
CGGGTTGGACTCAAGACGATAGTTACCGGATAAGGCGCAGCGGTCGGGCTGAACGGGGGGTTCGTGCACA
CAGCCCAGCTTGGAGCGAACGACCTACACCGAACTGAGATACCTACAGCGTGAGCTATGAGAAAGCGCCA
CGCTTCCCGAAGGGAGAAAGGCGGACAGGTATCCGGTAAGCGGCAGGGTCGGAACAGGAGAGCGCACGAG
GGAGCTTCCAGGGGGAAACGCCTGGTATCTTTATAGTCCTGTCGGGTTTCGCCACCTCTGACTTGAGCGT
CGATTTTTGTGATGCTCGTCAGGGGGGCGGAGCCTATGGAAAAACGCCAGCAACGCGGCCTTTTTACGGT
TCCTGGCCTTTTGCTGGCCTTTTGCTCACATGTTCTTTCCTGCGTTATCCCCTGATTCTGTGGATAACCG
TATTACCGCCTTTGAGTGAGCTGATACCGCTCGCCGCAGCCGAACGACCGAGCGCAGCGAGTCAGTGAGC
GAGGAAGCGGATCCCTATACAGTTGAAGTCGGAAGTTTACATACACCTTAGCCAAATACATTTAAACTCA
CTTTTTCACAATTCCTGACATTTAATCCTAGTAAAAATTCCCTGTCTTAGGTCAGTTAGGATCACCACTT
TATTTTAAGAATGTGAAATATCAGAATAATAGTAGAGAGAATGATTCATTTCAGCTTTTATTTCTTTCAT
CACATTCCCAGTGGGTCAGAAGTTTACATACACTCGACTCCTCTGCAGAATGCGGCGATGTTTCGGTAAG
GGGTCCCGAGTAGCTAGTTCATGGCAGCCAGCATATGGCATATGTTGCCAAACTCTAAACCAAATACTCA
TTCTGATGTTTTAAATGATTTGCCCTCCCATATGTCCTTCCGAGTGAGAGACACAAAAAATTCCAACACA
CTATTGCAATGAAAATAAATTTCCTTTATTAGCCAGAAGTCAGATGCTCAAGGGGCTTCATGATGTCCCC
ATAATTTTTGGCAGAGGGAAAAAGATCTCAGTGGTATTTGTGAGCCAGGGCATTGGCCACACCAGCCACC
ACCTTCTGATAGGCAGCCTGCACCTGAGGAGTGAATTCACGACAGGCCTTCGAATCAGGCACCGGGCTTG
CGGGTCATGCACCAGGTGCGCGGTCCTTCGGGCACCTCGACGTCGGCGGTGACGGTGAAGCCGAGCCGCT
CGTAGAAGGGGAGGTTGCGGGGCGCGGAGGTCTCCAGGAAGGCGGGCACCCCGGCGCGCTCGGCCGCCTC
CACTCCGGGGAGCACGACGGCGCTGCCCAGACCCTTGCCCTGGTGGTCGGGCGAGACGCCGACGGTGGCC
AGGAACCACGCGGGCTCCTTGGGCCGGTGCGGCGCCAGGAGGCCTTCCATCTGTTGCTGCGCGGCCAGCC
GGGAACCGCTCAACTCGGCCATGCGCGGGCCGATCTCGGCGAACACCGCCCCCGCTTCGACGCTCTCCGG
CGTGGTCCAGACCGCCACCGCGGCGCCGTCGTCCGCGACCCACACCTTGCCGATGTCGAGCCCGACGCGC
GTGAGGAAGAGTTCTTGCAGCTCGGTGACCCGCTCGATGTGGCGGTCCGGATCGACGGTGTGGCGCGTGG
CGGGGTAGTCGGCGAACGCGGCGGCGAGGGTGCGTACGGCCCTGGGGACGTCGTCGCGGGTGGCGAGGCG
CACCGTGGGCTTGTACTCGGTCATGGTGGCCTCAGGTGCAGAGGTTTCTACAGGGAAAGAGAGAAAGGCT
ACAGTTAGTTTGCTGTGATGATGCTAAGTGCCGAGGTCAGATGTCTATGGATTGTACACGGAATCCCAAC
GCAGGAACCAAAAAACACTCACCCAAAAAAATGGCGCTAAGGCCGAGAGAAAGGCGAAGTTCCGTCTACG
GCTATATACCTTGAAACAGGGGCGGCAGAAGTGACGCAACGCGGTTGCGCGGACGGCTTCCTGTGTTTTC
ATTGGTCGAAGCGTTCTGCGCGTGCGCAGAGATTCCCCAGGGAAGGCGGGCCCTCTTCCGAATGTCCAAT
CCGGACATTCTTCCGGTTGGACCTCCGCGGTCAGCGCTGTGCCCGGCGAGAGATCACGTGGGGCGCGGAG
GCGGTGCTGCTGGGGCACGGCCGTCCAGCCTCGGCGGCCATATTTTTGAGGGGCTGTTCATCTCGTTCAC
ACGCTCTGTCCGCCATGTTTGTGAGTGGAAGCGCCATTACCCCTTCAAGCGACTGAAGGCTGCAGGGCCT
CTGGTGGCCCGCATGGGGAGACCAGACCCGCCAGGCCCGCCTTTCCGCACTCAGTCCGGGCTTACTTTAT
TTTGTGAGACAGGGTCTCGCCTAGAG
