>Addgene plasmid #125203 | pSBbi-Pur-mCerulean3-cpVenus[E172] | depositor partial sequence | sequence record 239447 | Sequence of the insert
GCCACCATGGTGCGGGGTTCTCATCATCATCATCATCATGGTATGGCTAGCATGACTGGTGGACAGCAAA
TGGGTCGGGATCTGTACGACGATGACGATAAGGATCCCATGGTGAGCAAGGGCGAGGAGCTGTTCACCGG
GGTGGTGCCCATCCTGGTCGAGCTGGACGGCGACGTAAACGGCCACAAGTTCAGCGTGTCCGGCGAGGGC
GAGGGCGATGCCACCTACGGCAAGCTGACCCTGAAGTTCATCTGCACCACCGGCAAGCTGCCCGTGCCCT
GGCCCACCCTCGTGACCACCCTGAGCTGGGGCGTGCAGTGCTTCGCCCGCTACCCCGACCACATGAAGCA
GCACGACTTCTTCAAGTCCGCCATGCCCGAAGGCTACGTCCAGGAGCGCACCATCTTCTTCAAGGACGAC
GGCAACTACAAGACCCGCGCCGAGGTGAAGTTCGAGGGCGACACCCTGGTGAACCGCATCGAGCTGAAGG
GCATCGACTTCAAGGAGGACGGCAACATCCTGGGGCACAAGCTGGAGTACAACGCCATCCACGGCAACGT
CTATATCACCGCCGACAAGCAGAAGAACGGCATCAAGGCCAACTTCGGCCTCAACTGCAACATCGAGGAC
GGCAGCGTGCAGCTCGCCGACCACTACCAGCAGAACACCCCCATCGGCGACGGCCCCGTGCTGCTGCCCG
ACAACCACTACCTGAGCACCCAGTCCAAGCTGAGCAAAGACCCCAACGAGAAGCGCGATCACATGGTCCT
GCTGGAGTTCGTGACCGCCGCCGGGATCACTCTCGGCATGGACGAGCTGTACAAGTCCGGACTCAGATCT
ATGGGCGGCGTGCAGCTCGCCGACCACTACCAGCAGAACACCCCCATCGGCGACGGCCCCGTGCTGCTGC
CCGACAACCACTACCTGAGCTACCAGTCCAAGCTGAGCAAAGACCCCAACGAGAAGCGCGATCACATGGT
CCTGCTGGAGTTCGTGACCGCCGCCGGGATCACTCTCGGCATGGACGAGCTGTACAAGGGAGGTACCGGT
GGATCTATGGTGAGCAAGGGCGAGGAGCTGTTCACCGGGGTGGTGCCCATCCTGGTCGAGCTGGACGGCG
ACGTAAACGGCCACAAGTTCAGCGTGTCCGGCGAGGGCGAGGGCGATGCCACCTACGGCAAGCTGACCCT
GAAGCTGATCTGCACCACCGGCAAGCTGCCCGTGCCCTGGCCCACCCTCGTGACCACCCTGGGCTACGGC
CTTCAGTGCTTCGCCCGCTACCCCGACCACATGAAGCAGCACGACTTCTTCAAGTCCGCCATGCCCGAAG
GCTACGTCCAGGAGCGCACCATCTTCTTCAAGGACGACGGCAACTACAAGACCCGCGCCGAGGTGAAGTT
CGAGGGCGACACCCTGGTGAACCGCATCGAGCTGAAGGGCATCGACTTCAAGGAGGACGGCAACATCCTG
GGGCACAAGCTGGAGTACAACTACAACAGCCACAACGTCTATATCACCGCCGACAAGCAGAAGAACGGCA
TCAAGGCCAACTTCAAGATCCGCCACAACATCGAGTAA
